>Addgene plasmid #191644 | pXD70Tet(DadH)-Pdadh-DadhABC(A2) | addgene full sequence | sequence record 375879 | Addgene NGS Result
CTGCTCCATCGACCCTTTCCTTGCCCGTGTCTCGACTGGATGAGACCTGCAGAATCGGGCGGCTCATTAT
TTTTCGCTAACTACGTCCGAAAAATAATGTGTCCGAAAAATAATGTGACAAATGACAAATGACAAATGAC
CACAGGGGGGCCACTACGACGGCCCCCCTAATAGTGCCGTGTGCCGTGTGCCGAACCGCAGGTAGATTGA
GGGGTGGTTCGGAGGGGCGAAGTCCCTCCGTTCGGCGCTCGCGCCGATGGCCCGAGGGCCGTGAGCGAAG
CCGCGAACGGGCAAGGGCTGGGGGGTCTCGGGGGGAACGCCCGAGCGGGTGCAGGGCTGGCCCTGCCACG
TCCTTAGCGTAGCTAAGGTCTAACGTGCTAGACTTTAGTCGATTAAGTCTGTACGGTTCGGAGGTTTCCA
TGGCTCACATCGCGAAATACAAGGCTCCATCGGTCGGGCACATGCTTGCCCACTACCGCCGCGACCGCAG
CAGCCTGGAGCGCGACAACATCGACCCCGAGCGCATCAAGAACGACTTGGTGGTCGGCCACTACACGAAC
AAGGACGGCAAGCTCGTTGTGGGGCGCGTGGAGCCGCGCGATGGCGAGCCGAACTGGGGCACGGTGGAGA
GCCGCATCGAGCGCGTGAACGAGGCCCAGAAGGCCGCAGGGAAGCGTGCCACGCGCAAGGATGCGGTCGT
TATGGCTGACGTTGTTGTGACGCTTCCCGACAATGTGCGCAAGGGCGATGAGGACAGGTTCTTCCGTCTC
ACGTACTGGTACCTGTCGAAGAAGTTCGGCATCGAGAACATGATGGGCGGGTACGTCCACAAGGACGAGG
TGTTGAAGGATGGCACGCCCGCCCGCGACCACATGCACGTGCCGTTCACGCCCATCCTAGATGGACGGTT
CAACTACAAGCAGATGTGCCCCCGCAGCTTCTACCGGAGCATGCACAAGGAGCTTGGGGATTACCTAGAG
GGGCGCATGGGCTACCGCCCTGCAATCGAGCTTGACGAGGAGACGCGGGCGCAGCGTGTATACACGGACA
AGTCCGTGGATATCGACAAGGTACGCTGTGCGGTCGATAAGGCCGTGGTTGAACCTGCGAAGGACGAAGC
GGCGCGAATCGTCGCGGCGGCTAGGGAAGAAGCCGCCGCTTTACTGAATGATGCCGAAACGCGTAAGGCA
GAGCTTGTTACCGAGATTGCCGACAAGGAGGGTGACCTTGCCGAGCTTGACAGCCAGCTCGAGGACGTGA
AGCTCGATATCGAAGATGAGCAAGACCGATTGGAGTGTCTTCGGCAACGAGCGGACGGAGTTGCGCGAGA
CATTGGAGAGCTTCAACCCATCGCTACCGAGGTTCGGGGCTGGGAAGCTGCGGGAAAAGCTGAGCGCGGC
GCAATCCTCGATAACATCGTTGTTAAGTGCGATGGACTCGCGAGCCGCATCAGAGCAGGAGTTGCGGGAA
TGCGAATCAAAGTGGAAGAGCTTAGAAGTCGAATATCGCGCCCGCTCGAATATCTGATGCGCAGGGAACA
GCCAAGGCAACAGAGCCTTAATGACGTGCTGCGCGATGCGCAGCGGGCGGCGGATGCGTGGAACCGCGAC
CACGCTGCACCGCAGAGGACGTATCGCGGGCGGGCTAGATGATGTGTTATAGTAGTACCTGTAATACACG
ACAAGGAGGTGCGACGCGAAAAAACCCCGCTGAAGCGGGGTTTTTTGCGCACCACAGCAGACAGCAGAAA
ACATTCTGAACGCTAGGAAGCCGGTATGATTGTTACATATAAGGGGAAGAAAAATTTCTTTTAGGTACTT
GCTTTCCTAAAACTGATGTGATACAATGATTTAATCCAGAAAAGGAGTAAAAAATATGCGGCAAGGTATT
CTTAAATAAAACTATAATCAAATAGTGGGAACAAAGGATTATGATAGCTCCTTTTGTAGGGACTTAGTTT
TTTGTACCCAATTTAAGAATACTTTTGCCTTATCAATTTTGACATATCCCCAAAAACAGCAATCACAAAC
AGGTGTATGCTGTATATGTGTATGTCCGCAACTTATAATCCCCAGTGGTAAAAGTATTTTACTGCTGGGG
ATTTTTATGCCCTTTGGGGCTGTAAAGGGAGGACAATCACATGAAAATAATCAATATTGGAATTCTTGCC
CATGTAGACGCTGGAAAGACGACCTTGACGGAGAGCCTGCTATATGCCAGCGGAGCCATTTCAGAACCGG
GGAGCGTCGAAAAAGGGACAACGAGGACGGACACCATGTTTTTGGAGCGGCAGCGTGGGATTACCATTCA
AGCGGCAGTCACTTCCTTCCAGTGGCACAGATGTAAAGTTAACATTGTGGATACGCCCGGCCACATGGAT
TTTTTGGCGGAGGTGTACCGCTCTTTGGCTGTTTTAGATGGGGCCATCTTGGTGATCTCCGCTAAAGATG
GCGTGCAGGCCCAGACCCGTATTCTGTTCCATGCCCTGCGGAAAATGAACATTCCCACCGTTATCTTTAT
CAACAAGATCGACCAGGCTGGCGTTGATTTGCAGAGCGTGGTTCAGTCTGTTCGGGATAAGCTCTCCGCC
GATATTATCATCAAGCAGACGGTGTCGCTGTCCCCGGAAATAGTCCTGGAGGAAAATACCGACATAGAAG
CATGGGATGCGGTCATCGAAAATAACGATGAATTATTGGAAAAGTATATCGCAGGAGAACCAATCAGCCG
GGAAAAACTTGCGCGGGAGGAACAGCAGCGGGTTCAAGACGCCTCCCTGTTCCCAGTCTATCATGGCAGC
GCCAAAAATGGCCTTGGCATTCAACCGTTGATGGATGCGGTGACAGGGCTGTTCCAACCGATTGGGGAAC
AGGGGGGCGCCGCCCTATGCGGCAGCGTTTTCAAGGTTGAGTACACCGATTGCGGCCAGCGGCGTGTCTA
TCTACGGTTATACAGCGGAACGCTGCGCCTGCGGGATACGGTGGCCCTGGCCGGGAGAGAAAAGCTGAAA
ATCACAGAGATGCGTATTCCATCCAAAGGGGAAATTGTTCGGACAGACACCGCTTATCAGGGTGAAATTG
TTATCCTTCCCAGCGACAGCGTGAGGTTAAACGATGTATTAGGGGACCAAACCCGGCTCCCTCGTAAAAG
GTGGCGCGAGGACCCCCTCCCCATGCTGCGGACGGCGATTGCGCCGAAAACGGCAGCGCAAAGAGAACGG
CTGCTGGACGCTCTTACGCAACTTGCGGATACTGACCCGCTTTTGCGTTGCGAAGTGGATTCCATCACCC
ATGAGATCATTCTTTCTTTTTTGGGCCGGGTGCAGTTGGAGGTTGTTTCCGCTTTGCTGTCGGAAAAATA
CAAGCTTGAAACAGTGGTAAAGGAACCCTCCGTCATTTATATGGAGCGGCCGCTCAAAGCAGCCAGCCAC
ACCATCCATATCGAGGTGCCGCCCAACCCGTTTTGGGCATCCATAGGACTGTCTGTTACACCACTCTCGC
TTGGCTCCGGTGTACAATACGAGAGCCGGGTTTCGCTGGGATACTTGAACCAGAGTTTTCAAAACGCTGT
CAGGGATGGTATCCGTTACGGGCTGGAGCAGGGCTTGTTCGGCTGGAACGTAACGGACTGTAAGATTTGC
TTTGAATACGGGCTTTATTACAGTCCGGTCAGCACGCCGGCGGACTTCCGCTCATTGGCCCCGATTGTAT
TGGAACAGGCATTGAAGGAATCGGGGACGCAGCTGCTGGAACCTTATCTCTCCTTCATCCTCTATGCGCC
CCAGGAATACCTTTCCAGGGCTTATCATGATGCACCGAAATACTGTGCCACCATCGAAACGGCCCAGGTA
AAAAAGGATGAAGTTGTCTTTACTGGCGAGATTCCCGCCCGCTGTATACAGGCATACCGTACTGATCTGG
CCTTTTACACCAACGGGCGGAGCGTATGCCTTACAGAGCTGAAAGGATATCAGGCCGCTGTCGGTCAGCC
GGTCATCCAGCCCCGCCGTCCAAACAGCCGCCTGGACAAGGTGCGCCATATGTTTCAGAAGGTAATGTAA
ATCGTTAAGGGATCAACTTTGGGAGAGAGTTCAAAATTGATCCTTTTTTTATAACAGGAATTAAATAATA
AAAAAGCCGGATTAATAATCTGGCTTTTTATATTCTCTCTCTAGTATATAAACGCAGAAAGGCCCACCCG
AAGGTGAGCCAGTGTGAGTCGACTAGTTTAGTACATCAGGACCACTGGGTAGCCCAGCTGGTAGATCAGC
ACGCGAAACATCACGGAGGTGGCCAGCGCGCCGATGGCGGCGACGACCATGAGCGTCTTGGAGGCGCCCA
CCTTCTTCTTCGCCACGAAGGCGCAGGCCGCAGCCACGATCACGGAGACGATGGAGCCCCAGAACATGGG
CGCTCCCGCGCCGGACACCATGACGGTCATCAGGCTGTCGACGTGCGTGGGGGCCGTGGTCATCGATGTC
GGGTCGGCGTAGTAGCCGAATTGCGCGATCTTCGCCATGGCGCAGGCGATGACGAACACCACGTCGGCCA
CGATCTGCACGAGGGCCGCGATGAACGTCAGCTGGATGCCCGTCGCCTCGACGGCCTCGTCCTTCTTCAG
GATGGAGATCAGCCAGACGGCCGCGGCGCCCAGGAGGCACGCGTTGCCCAGATAGAACGCCACGAGCGCC
AGGCCCCACGCGGGACGGGCCGGCATGAGGTAGGAGTGCGCGGTGGCGACCATCATGAGCACGGCAACCG
CGAGGGTCGCCCAGGCCAGCGCCTTGGGAACGGGCTTGCCGCCTCGAAGGACCACGAACCATGCGACGAT
GACGATGGCCAGCGCCACGCATCCGATGAGCTCCTGGGTGATGCCCGACGTGATGTGCCCGAAGCCGTTG
AAGATGCGCTCCCAGTGCTCGAGGTGCAGGAAGGCTCCGATGCCGCCTACCACCAGCGAGACGGCGGACG
TGATGAGCGCGGTCATCTGCAGGTTCCTGCCCTGGCCCTTGAGCGCCAGGATGGACATGCCGCCCAGCGT
GCCGCAGGTCAAGCATACGAACAGCGTGAAGATGACGAGAGGCCACTGCGTTTCCATTACTCATCACCTC
CTTCCCAGTGATGGTCGCGTAGGATGTAGGAGTACGACGGCTTGTTGCCCACGTCGGGCAGCTTGTGCAC
GTCGGCGTCGGTGAACGGCTCCAGGAACTCCACCATCTTGCGGCGCTTGCCCAGCGGGTCCTCGGAGCCC
TCGAACGACTCGTAGCCGGCCTCGGTGTCGCCGATCCAGCGGGCGTTGCCGCCGCACTGGCTGACGCACT
GGGGCAGCTCGCCCTGCGACAGCTTCTGCTCGCACAGCGTGCACTTCTCGACGACCTTCTCCTCCTCGTT
GAGGTAGCGGACGCCGTAGGGGCAGGCCATGACGCAGAACTGGCAGCCGATGCACTTCTCCTTGTCGATC
TGGATGGAGCCGTCCTCGGCCACGTGCGACGCCTCGGTGGGGCACACCTTCACGCACTCGGGGTTCTCGC
AGTGCTGGCAGCTGATGGGCAGGAAGTACATGTACACGTCGGGGTACTGCCCTGATCCGCCCGGGATGGG
GTTCGGCCCCACGCGCACCACTTTGTTCCAGTAGCTGCCGATGGGCACGTTGTTGACCGCCTTGCAGGCG
ACCGAGCACGCCAGGCAGCCCACGCACCGGTTGAGGTCGGTGATGATAGCCTTCGTCATGGTTTACTCCC
TCCCTTCGTAGGTAGGCAGCCATTCCTTCAGACGGGGGTCGTCGGAGGTATGGATGATGGGCGTGCCGGT
GGAGTCGCACGGCACGGGGTTGTTGAACGGCGAGTTCTCGGGCGTGGCCTTGTAGATCTTCACCTGGTAG
GCGCGCAGGTTGGACGTGCCGGAGTGCGGGTCCTGGGCGTAGTGGTCGATCAGCTGGTTCACCTGGGAGA
ACTGCCAGCCGTGGCCGGCGTCCTTCACCTCGGGGTACCACCACGTGTGCTCGAGGTTGATGACGTCTTC
CTTCACGCCGTAGTACAGGTCAGCCACTTCGCGGATCTTGCCCCACTCGGTTTCGATCCACACCCAGTCG
CCCTGCTCGATGCCGTACTCGGCGGCCGTCTTCGGGTTGATCTCCACGCGCGGCACGGGCCACAGCTCGC
GGCACCAGGGAAGCTGGCGATGCTCGGAGTGGAAGTACACCGGGATGCGACGGCCGGTGGTGGCGGTCAG
CGGGTACTCCTTGATGCGGTCGCCGTCCTTCGGGCCGTGAGGCGGCTCGGTGTAGGTGGGAAGCCTCCAC
TCGGGATGGTCGGGATGGTGCGATTCCATGACGGTGGACCAGATCTCCTGCTTCATCGTCGGGGTGAACC
AGCCCGGCTTCCAGTCGCCGATGCCCTTGCCGGCCGTGTAGTCGAGGCGGCCCCACACGCGGTCGCGTGC
GCGCATCGCGCCGGTCTGGTAGCGGCGGTACGTGCCCCAGTTGCGCGGCTCGATGTCCTTCGCCTGCCAC
CAGCCGTGCTCCTGGAAGGCCTTGACGTACTCGTCCCACGTCTTGTACTTGGGCGTGACCTCGGCCATCG
GAACGCCGTGGCGCTCGAACGTGGGCTTGCCGTTCTCGACGTGCCACGTGGTGTAGGTCAGCTCGTCGTC
GGTGAGCAGCTTGATGGAGTCGTCCAGCTGCCAGTTGATGTCGGGCCACTCGTTGCCCGGCTCGTCGGTC
CACTTCCAGTTCATGCGGCGGGCGAGGTCCATGACGATCTCGGGATCGTACTTGGCTTCCGCGGGCGGCT
GCACGCACTTGACCGTGGCGCCCATGGCGCCGGCGGAACCTTGGCTGGCGCGCGGCGAGTTGAGCTCGAT
CCAATGGGCCACCGGCAGGATGATGTCGGCGGTGTCGTTCTGCGGCGTGTGCCACAGGTTGAGGTCCACG
TAGAAGTCAAGCGAGCACAGGGCCTCCCAGGCGCGCGTGGTGTTCGTCTGGCTCATGAAGTTGCCGGACT
CGTTCCAGAGGGCGCGCACCGGGTAGGGGTCGCCCGTGATGACGGCGTCCCACAGCGAATGGCTGTCGCA
CCAGTACTGCCACCAGCCCAGAAGCGGGAACTTGTCGATGCCGATCTGCTTGCGGTTGACTTCCTCCGGC
GGGGTGGTGGCGCCGGGGGCCCAGGCGCTGAAGCCCTGGAGGTCGCCGTCGATGGGGACGATGGTCGGGC
CGCGGTTGCCGCCCGGGGTGTCCATGTTGCCGGTGATGCCCACGAGGTTGTCGAAGGCGCGGCAGTTCTG
GATGGCGCTGCAGAAGTGCTCGACCGCCAGCATGTACTGGATGCCGCCGTTGCCGTAGCCGGTGGACGGG
TCGATGCGCGTGCCGTAGGCCGTGGCCGCCGCCTCGATCTCGGAGGCGGGGATGCCGGTGATCTCGGCCG
CCACCTCGGGCTTGTACTCGGCGGCGCGGGCCTTGTAGTGCTCCCACACCGGCTTGACCTTCACGGTCTT
GCCGTCCTTCAGCGTGATCTCGAACTCGCCTTCCAGCGCGGGGTCGATGGCGGGGTCGAACGGCATGGGA
TCGGGCAGCCAGCCCTGCGTCTGGCCCGGCAGCAGGTTGTCCTGCGCGGCCTCGCGGCCTTGGCGCGCCT
TCTCGGAGTCGTAGTTCTCGCCCTCCCAGAAGCCGCCGGTCTCGTCGATGACGCCTTCCTGGTCGGCGTT
GAACCAGGTGAACGCGCCGTACTCGTGCTCGACGCCCTCGGCCTTCAGCTTCTCCCAGTTGTTGTCGTAC
ACGAGGAACTTATAGGGGCTGCCGCCCTCCTTGATGTCGCTTTCCTTGAGCAGCGCGGTTTTCACGTCCC
AGTAGGAACCGTCGGTGCGCACGGTGGGGAAGCCGGAGGGCTCCATGTCCTCGCACACGAGGAACGGGGC
GTTCGTCCACTTCTTCACGTACAGCTCGTCGTAGAGCTTCTTCTCGATGATGACGTTCGTCCAGGCCAGG
GCCAGGGCGCCGTCGGTGCCGGGGCGCAGGTGCTGCCAGTAGTCGGCTTCCTTGCCCATGTTGGCCATGC
GGGGGTCGACGCTGATGTGCACGTCGGCGCGCGATGCCACGTCCACCGTGGTGCGGCAGGAGTCGTCGTA
GTTGGACAGCTCGGACGCGCCGCCCCACTGCACGTACACTTTCGGGCGCGTGATGGTTTCCATCCACGAC
ATGGCGAACTGCGACACCATGGTGGTGGCGAAGTGGCGCGGGCCCTTGCAGATCTGCCAGGCCTCAACGT
TGTTCGGCGTTTCCAGCATGTTCTTCAGGATGGACTCCGAGTGCATGCACCAGATGCGCGACGTGCCCAC
CTGGCAGGCGATGGCCTCGCCGCCGTGCTTCGCCTTGATGTCCATGAAGTTGTCCACGATGGACTGCATG
GCCTCGTCCCACGAGATGCGCTGCCAGCCGGGCTCCTCGCCCTTCGGGTTCGTGCGCTTCATGGGATAGT
GCAGACGGTCGGGGTGGTACGCCGCCTGGATGGACGACTGCGACTTCGTGCAGCAGTTGCCCATGGACTG
GAACGCTCCCTCGTCGCCCTCGACGCGTATGGCCCGCCCGTTCTGGACGATGACCTTGACGCCGCACTCC
ATCTTGCCGCAGCCGCGGCAGCACGTTTTCACGGCCACGGTGTCGTTGCCGGACACGCTGCTGTACGTCT
CTTCGGCCAGCGCGGTGTGCGTCGAAGCGCCGAACGCCGCGGCTGCCGCACCGGTGATGGCGGCGGTCTT
GACGAACGTGCGTCGTGACATGGTCAGGTTACCCATACTCCTCCTCCTTCTTTCTCCTCGTTCTCGTCTT
GCTCGTCTTCGTTCGTGCGATCGGGGAGGGGGGCTGCCGGGTGAAGCCTCGGGCTCCGAACCGGTGCAAA
GTCCCCGTGTCGCTTGGGCCGACCATACGGATGCGAGGGGGTGCAGAGCATCGTCCAAAGGTTGGAAAGC
AGGTTCGACCGCATCATAAATTCTTATGATCTTGTGATCATGAAAAATTCGATAGTGCTTTGAACTGGGG
AAACTTTAACCGTAGGTCATAAATTATTCTGAAACTAGAATAGTTTCCTCAAAGAGGGCCGCTCATCTTT
TCCGTATAATCGAACCCGTCGACAGAGGGGTCGGCGCGAGCGACGTTATGTACGGGCTCACAGGGGGTGG
GGCATCTAGAAGCGGCCGCGAATTCAGAATAGTAATACAGGATCCGAATCGTTTCAGTTGCCGCCGGATT
AATAATCAAATAACCGTTCCTAAAAAATGCCCTCTTGGGTTATCAAGAGGGTCATTATATTTCGCAAAAA
ACCCCGCTTCGGCGGGGTTTTTTCGCCTTGAAGACGAAAGGGCCTCGTGATACGCCTATTTTTATAGGTT
AATGTCATGATAATAATGGTTTCTTAGACGTCAGGTGGCACTTTTCGGGGAAATGTGCGCGGAACCCCTA
TTTGTTTATTTTTCTAAATACATTCAAATATGTATCCGCTCATGAGACAATAACCCTGATAAATGCTTCA
ATAATATTGAAAAAGGAAGAGTATGAGTATTCAACATTTCCGTGTCGCCCTTATTCCCTTTTTTGCGGCA
TTTTGCCTTCCTGTTTTTGCTCACCCAGAAACGCTGGTGAAAGTAAAAGATGCTGAAGATCAGTTGGGTG
CACGAGTGGGTTACATCGAACTGGATCTCAACAGCGGTAAGATCCTTGAGAGTTTTCGCCCCGAAGAACG
TTTTCCAATGATGAGCACTTTTAAAGTTCTGCTATGTGGCGCGGTATTATCCCGTGTTGACGCCGGGCAA
GAGCAACTCGGTCGCCGCATACACTATTCTCAGAATGACTTGGTTGAGTACTCACCAGTCACAGAAAAGC
ATCTTACGGATGGCATGACAGTAAGAGAATTATGCAGTGCTGCCATAACCATGAGTGATAACACTGCGGC
CAACTTACTTCTGACAACGATCGGAGGACCGAAGGAGCTAACCGCTTTTTTGCACAACATGGGGGATCAT
GTAACTCGCCTTGATCGTTGGGAACCGGAGCTGAATGAAGCCATACCAAACGACGAGCGTGACACCACGA
TGCCTGCAGCAATGGCAACAACGTTGCGCAAACTATTAACTGGCGAACTACTTACTCTAGCTTCCCGGCA
ACAATTAATAGACTGGATGGAGGCGGATAAAGTTGCAGGACCACTTCTGCGCTCGGCCCTTCCGGCTGGC
TGGTTTATTGCTGATAAATCTGGAGCCGGTGAGCGTGGGTCTCGCGGTATCATTGCAGCACTGGGGCCAG
ATGGTAAGCCCTCCCGTATCGTAGTTATCTACACGACGGGGAGTCAGGCAACTATGGATGAACGAAATAG
ACAGATCGCTGAGATAGGTGCCTCACTGATTAAGCATTGGTAACTGTCAGACCAAGTTTACTCATATATA
CTTTAGATTGATTTAAAACTTCATTTTTAATTTAAAAGGATCTAGGTGAAGATCCTTTTTGATAATCTCA
TGACCAAAATCCCTTAACGTGAGTTTTCGTTCCACTGAGCGTCAGACCCCGTAGAAAAGATCAAAGGATC
TTCTTGAGATCCTTTTTTTCTGCGCGTAATCTGCTGCTTGCAAACAAAAAAACCACCGCTACCAGCGGTG
GTTTGTTTGCCGGATCAAGAGCTACCAACTCTTTTTCCGAAGGTAACTGGCTTCAGCAGAGCGCAGATAC
CAAATACTGTCCTTCTAGTGTAGCCGTAGTTAGGCCACCACTTCAAGAACTCTGTAGCACCGCCTACATA
CCTCGCTCTGCTAATCCTGTTACCAGTGGCTGCTGCCAGTGGCGATAAGTCGTGTCTTACCGGGTTGGAC
TCAAGACGATAGTTACCGGATAAGGCGCAGCGGTCGGGCTGAACGGGGGGTTCGTGCACACAGCCCAGCT
TGGAGCGAACGACCTACACCGAACTGAGATACCTACAGCGTGAGCTATGAGAAAGCGCCACGCTTCCCGA
AGGGAGAAAGGCGGACAGGTATCCGGTAAGCGGCAGGGTCGGAACAGGAGAGCGCACGAGGGAGCTTCCA
GGGGGAAACGCCTGGTATCTTTATAGTCCTGTCGGGTTTCGCCACCTCTGACTTGAGCGTCGATTTTTGT
GATGCTCGTCAGGGGGGCGGAGCCTATGGAAAAACGCCAGCAACGCGGCCCGAGATGCGCCGCGTGCGGC
TGCTGGAGATGGCGGACGCGATGGATATGTTCTGCCAAGGGTTGGTTTGCGCATTCACAGTTCTCCGCAA
GAATTGATTGGCTCCAATTCTTGGAGTGGTGAATCCGTTAGCGAGGTGCCGCCGGCATGAGCTCCTCTAG
TAGAGAGCGTTCACCGACAAACAACAGATAAAACGAAAGGCCCAGTCTTTCGACTGAGCCTTTCGTTTTA
TTTGAAAAAGAAAAGCCCCAGCAAGCTTGGCGGCAGCAGGGGCATTCGAGACAAGGAGATTATAGCATGG
CGGCAAACGCTGGCGAGACGAAGGTGAAGCTCTGGGAGGGCATCTGCTACCCAGAGAACATGCGCGATGA
CTGGCAGGACGAGATAGACGACATTCTTCAAGTGCCTTTCGCTTATGCGGTTCACGACATAGACCATGAC
CAGAAGAGCAAGCAGCGCAAGACGCATGCGCACGTCATTGTTGTCTGGGGCGGCAACACGACACGCAAGG
CAATCATCAACGTCTTGAACCGATTGAGCGCGGACGGCAAGAAGTGCTGTTCGTCAGCCGAGCCAATCAA
CAACATCAGGCATGCGTATGACTATCTGATTCACGACACGGCTTCCTGTCGCAAGAAGGGCAAGGAGCTG
TATCCGGTCGAAGCACGCATCGAGGGAAACAACTTCGACATTGGTCAGCTCGAACAGCTCTCGACTAAGG
ACAAGCAGGACATGCTCTTCGAGTTGGTCGGCTTCATCATGTGCGAGAGGTTCGAGACCATCAACGATTT
CACGGCTGCGGCGCTGAGGGAGTTTCCCGAGCAGTACCGCGAAATCATCGTGGGGTACAACTCGATTCTC
GAGCGCTATTGTCGCGGGAACTATCTGAACGCCGAACGTAAGCGCAAGTGCGTGGAACAGTCAGGTGCCA
AAGAGTAGTCGGGTCAATGCAGCAATGCGTGACTACGGGGCGGCGTGGTCTGCGCTCGCGCAGATCTAAG
CCGACTCGTTCACGGATTGCGGAATTGACGCGACGGCCAACCGAATAGACCAGACTTGATTAAGGGTCGA
TGGACGCT
Features (pLannotate 1.2.2; 8 found; start..end, strand, type, name):
   2141..4054    +  CDS            tetM: TET1_ENTFL - Also known as tet(M). Experimental evidence at protein level: Swiss-Prot protein existence level 1. Abolishes the inhibitory effect of tetracyclin on protein synthesis by a non-covalent modification of the ribosomes. From Enterococcus faecalis (Streptococcus faecalis).
   4183..4210    -  terminator     T7Te terminator: phage T7 early transcription terminator
   5736..8786    -  CDS            dadH: DADH_EGGLN - Experimental evidence at protein level: Swiss-Prot protein existence level 1. Involved in drug metabolism, as part of an interspecies gut bacterial pathway for Levodopa (L-dopa) metabolism, acting on dopamine produced by Enterecoccus L-dopa decarboxylase. Removes the para hydroxyl group of dopamine to produce m-tyramine (3-tyramine). It is possible that dopamine dehydroxylation influences the multiple side effects of L-dopa administration linked to dopamine production in the treatment of Parkinson's disease. From Eggerthella lenta (Eubacterium lentum).
   9176..9195    -  misc_feature   BioBrick prefix: BioBrick prefix for parts that start with "ATG"
   9438..9542    +  promoter       AmpR promoter: bla
   9543..10403   +  CDS            AmpR: β-lactamase; bla; confers resistance to ampicillin, carbenicillin, and related antibiotics
  10574..11162   +  rep_origin     ori: high-copy-number ColE1/pMB1/pBR322/pUC origin of replication
  11343..11414   -  terminator     rrnB T1 terminator: transcription terminator T1 from the E. coli rrnB gene
