[The description below was written by a language model from this plasmid's Addgene catalogue record and pLannotate feature annotations shown in this document.]
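Description:
pXD70Tet(DadH)-Pdadh-DadhABC(A2) is a 12,258-nt bacterial expression plasmid built on the pXD69m1 backbone that shuttles between Escherichia coli and the human gut actinobacterium Eggerthella lenta. For propagation in E. coli it carries a high-copy ColE1/pUC-type origin and a β-lactamase gene driven by its own bla promoter, giving ampicillin selection. Selection in E. lenta relies on tetM, a ribosomal protection protein originally from Enterococcus faecalis that relieves tetracycline inhibition of protein synthesis. The annotated features do not include a replicon for E. lenta. Several kilobases of the sequence are unannotated, so whatever element supports maintenance in that host is not identified in this record.

The payload is the dopamine dehydroxylase locus from the dopamine-metabolizing E. lenta strain A2, expressed from its native promoter (Pdadh) rather than a heterologous one. The feature table identifies only the dadH coding sequence, about 3 kb on the reverse strand. The "DadhABC" in the name suggests that accompanying genes of the cluster are also included, probably in the unannotated sequence downstream of dadH, though the record does not confirm this. DadH removes the para-hydroxyl group of dopamine to give m-tyramine, a step in the interspecies gut bacterial pathway for L-dopa metabolism. A phage T7 early terminator and the rrnB T1 terminator are also present and probably insulate the cassettes from transcriptional read-through, and a BioBrick prefix remnant lies upstream of the insert region.

The construct comes from work establishing genetic tools for E. lenta. It is suited to introducing the A2 dehydroxylase under its natural regulation into E. lenta strains, for example to study dopamine metabolism and its transcriptional control.
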