Addgene plasmid #191644: pXD70Tet(DadH)-Pdadh-DadhABC(A2)
Purpose: E. coli - Eggerthella lenta shuttle plasmid (TetR), native promoter-dopamine dehydroxylase from dopamine-metabolizing E. lenta A2 strain
Depositing lab: Emily Balskus. Depositing organization: Harvard University. Publication: Genetic manipulation of the human gut bacterium Eggerthella lenta reveals a widespread family of transcriptional regulators. Dong X, Guthrie BGH, Alexander M, Noecker C, Ramirez L, Glasser NR, Turnbaugh PJ, Balskus EP. Nat Commun. 2022 Dec 9;13(1):7624. doi: 10.1038/s41467-022-33576-3. PubMed 36494336.
Backbone
  Vector backbone: pXD69m1
  Vector type: Bacterial Expression
Growth in bacteria
  Bacterial resistance: Ampicillin, 100 μg/mL
  Growth temperature: 37°C
  Growth strain: DH5alpha
  Growth instructions: E. lenta: Tetracycline 20 μg/mL
  Copy number: High Copy
Gene/Insert
  Gene/Insert name: Dopamine dehydroxylase
  Species: Eggerthella lenta
Terms and licenses: Academic/Nonprofit Terms; Industry Terms: Not Available to Industry
How to cite: pXD70Tet(DadH)-Pdadh-DadhABC(A2) was a gift from Emily Balskus (Addgene plasmid # 191644 ; http://n2t.net/addgene:191644 ; RRID:Addgene_191644)
